Addgene plasmid #206332: pET15-VraS
Purpose: Bacterial Expression of wildtype VraS
Depositing lab: May Abdelaziz. Depositing organization: University of Texas at Tyler. Publication: A mechanistic understanding of the effect of Staphylococcus aureus VraS histidine kinase single-point mutation on antibiotic resistance. Ali L, Karki S, Boorgula GD, Mekakda A, Cagle-White B, Bhattarai S, Beaudoin R, Blakeney A, Singh S, Srivastava S, Abdel Aziz MH. Microbiol Spectr. 2025 Apr 15;13(5):e0009525. doi: 10.1128/spectrum.00095-25. PubMed 40233945.
Backbone
  Vector backbone: pET15b
  Vector type: Bacterial Expression
Growth in bacteria
  Bacterial resistance: Ampicillin, 100 μg/mL
  Growth temperature: 37°C
  Growth strain: DH5alpha
  Copy number: High Copy
Gene/Insert
  Gene/Insert name: VraS
  Species: Staphylococcus aureus
  Tag / fusion protein: 6xHis (N terminal on backbone)
  Cloning method: Restriction Enzyme; 5′ cloning site Nde I (unknown if destroyed); 3′ cloning site Xho I (unknown if destroyed)
  Sequencing primers: 5′ Unknown
Terms and licenses: Academic/Nonprofit Terms; Industry Terms: Not Available to Industry
How to cite: pET15-VraS was a gift from May Abdelaziz (Addgene plasmid # 206332 ; http://n2t.net/addgene:206332 ; RRID:Addgene_206332)
