[The description below was written by a language model from this plasmid's Addgene catalogue record and pLannotate feature annotations shown in this document.]
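Description:
pET15-VraS is a bacterial expression plasmid (about 6.2 kb) built on the pET15b backbone for producing wild-type VraS, a histidine kinase from Staphylococcus aureus, in E. coli. It is selected with ampicillin through the β-lactamase (AmpR) gene. Replication is from a ColE1/pMB1-type origin, and the pBR322-derived bom and rop elements are also present. The catalogue lists the plasmid as high copy, although rop normally moderates copy number. An f1 origin and non-functional remnants of the tetracycline resistance gene are carried over from the backbone.

The VraS insert, cloned between NdeI and XhoI sites, sits in a standard T7lac expression cassette. This comprises a T7 promoter followed by a lac operator, the T7 gene 10 ribosome binding site and a downstream T7 terminator, with lacI on the plasmid supplying the repressor. Transcription therefore requires a host that provides T7 RNA polymerase and is induced with IPTG.

The protein carries an N-terminal 6xHis tag for metal-affinity purification. The annotation detects a TEV protease recognition site between the tag and the coding sequence, rather than the thrombin site usual for pET15b, so the tag should be removable with TEV. The vraS match spans only about 790 bp and is flagged as a fragment, so the construct may encode a portion of the kinase rather than the full-length protein, though the record does not say so explicitly. The automated functional text attached to that feature describes an unrelated system and should be disregarded. The associated study examined how a VraS single-point mutation affects antibiotic resistance, and this plasmid supplies the wild-type recombinant protein.
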