Features (pLannotate 1.2.2; 20 found; start..end, strand, type, name):
      1..19      +  promoter       T7 promoter: promoter for bacteriophage T7 RNA polymerase
     20..44      +  protein_bind   lac operator: The lac repressor binds to the lac operator to inhibit transcription in E. coli. This inhibition can be relieved by adding lactose or isopropyl-β-D-thiogalactopyranoside (IPTG). lac repressor encoded by lacI
     59..81      +  RBS            RBS: efficient ribosome binding site from bacteriophage T7 gene 10 (Olins and Rangwala, 1989)
    106..122     +  CDS            capTEV™ (fragment): composite tag for in vivo biotinylation, TEV protease cleavage, and 6xHis tagging
    139..159     +  CDS            TEV site: tobacco etch virus (TEV) protease recognition and cleavage site
    163..948     +  CDS            vraS (fragment): VRAS_STAAM - Experimental evidence at protein level: Swiss-Prot protein existence level 1. Member of the two-component regulatory system PprA/PprB involved in biofilm formation by controlling the expression of many related genes including type IVb pili major subunit flp pilin, adhesin bapA or cupE fimbriae. Modulates also quorum-sensing signal production acting on both negative and positive modulators. Functions as a heme sensor histidine kinase which is autophosphorylated at a histidine residue and transfers its phosphate group to PprB. From Staphylococcus aureus (strain Mu50 / ATCC 700699).
    974..1023    +  CDS            SET1 (fragment): solubility-enhancement tag derived from T7 phage gene 10B
   1031..1078    +  terminator     T7 terminator: transcription terminator for bacteriophage T7 RNA polymerase
   1115..1543    +  rep_origin     f1 ori (sequence partly withheld): f1 bacteriophage origin of replication; arrow indicates direction of (+) strand synthesis
   1596..1700    +  promoter       AmpR promoter: bla
   1701..2561    +  CDS            AmpR: β-lactamase; bla; confers resistance to ampicillin, carbenicillin, and related antibiotics
   2732..3320    +  rep_origin     ori: high-copy-number ColE1/pMB1/pBR322/pUC origin of replication
   3506..3645    -  misc_feature   bom: basis of mobility region from pBR322
   3747..3938    -  CDS            rop: Rop protein, which maintains plasmids at low copy number; rop
   3955..4335    +  CDS            YPB1_ECOLX: Protein predicted: Swiss-Prot protein existence level 4. From Escherichia coli.
   4407..4698    -  CDS            TcR (fragment): tetracycline efflux protein; tet; confers resistance to tetracycline
   4713..4734    -  protein_bind   CAP binding site: CAP binding activates transcription in the presence of cAMP. E. coli catabolite activator protein
   4747..5829    -  CDS            lacI: lac repressor; lacI; The lac repressor binds to the lac operator to inhibit transcription in E. coli. This inhibition can be relieved by adding lactose or isopropyl-β-D-thiogalactopyranoside (IPTG).
   5830..5907    -  promoter       lacI promoter: lacI
   5915..6194    -  CDS            TcR (fragment): tetracycline efflux protein; tet; confers resistance to tetracycline
>Addgene plasmid #206332 | pET15-VraS | addgene full sequence | sequence record 406196 | Addgene NGS Result
TAATACGACTCACTATAGGGGAATTGTGAGCGGATAACAATTCCCCTCTAGAAATAATTTTGTTTAACTT
TAAGAAGGAGATATACCATGGGCGAGCTCAGCAGCCATCATCATCATCATCACAGCAGCGGCCATATGGA
GGATCTGTACTTTCAGAGCTGCATGGAGGGTGAAACCGTGGGCATCAACGACCAGAACATCGAGATTTAC
AGCGAAACCCTGGATCTGTATCACACCCTGGTTCCGCTGAACCAGGAGCTGCACAAGCTGCGTCTGAAAA
CCCAAAACCTGACCAACGAAAACTACAACATCAACGACGTGAAGGTTAAGAAAATCATTGAGGATGAACG
TCAACGTCTGGCGCGTGAGCTGCACGACAGCGTGAGCCAGCAACTGTTCGCGGCGAGCATGATGCTGAGC
GCGATTAAGGAGACCAAACTGGAACCGCCGCTGGACCAGCAAATCCCGATTCTGGAGAAAATGGTTCAGG
ATAGCCAACTGGAAATGCGTGCGCTGCTGCTGCACCTGCGTCCGCTGGGTCTGAAGGATAAAAGCCTGGG
CGAGGGCATCAAGGACCTGGTGATTGATCTGCAGAAGAAAGTTCCGATGAAAGTGGTTCACGAAATCCAA
GACTTCAAGGTGCCGAAAGGCATTGAGGATCACCTGTTTCGTATCACCCAGGAAGCGATTAGCAACACCC
TGCGTCACAGCAACGGTACCAAGGTGACCGTTGAACTGTTCAACAAAGACGATTACCTGCTGCTGCGTAT
CCAGGACAACGGCAAGGGCTTTAACGTTGATGAGAAACTGGAACAAAGCTATGGTCTGAAGAACATGCGT
GAGCGTGCGCTGGAAATCGGCGCGACCTTTCACATTGTGAGCCTGCCGGACAGCGGTACCCGTATTGAGG
TTAAGGCGCCGCTGAACAAAGAAGATAGCTATGACGATTAACCCGGGTCGACTCGAGGATCCGGCTGCTA
ACAAAGCCCGAAAGGAAGCTGAGTTGGCTGCTGCCACCGCTGAGCAATAACTAGCATAACCCCTTGGGGC
CTCTAAACGGGTCTTGAGGGGTTTTTTGCTGAAAGGAGGAACTATATCCGGATTGGCGAATGGG
[124 nt withheld, positions 1115-1238]
C
[91 nt withheld, positions 1240-1330]
A
[49 nt withheld, positions 1332-1380]
CCTTTGACGTTGGAGTCCACGTTCTTT
[37 nt withheld, positions 1408-1444]
ACCCTATCTCGGTCTATTCTTTTGATTTATAAGGGATTTTGCCGATTTCGGCCTATTGGTTAAAAAATGA
GCTGATTTAACAAAAATTTAACGCGAATTTTAACAAAATATTAACGCTTACAATTTAGGTGGCACTTTTC
GGGGAAATGTGCGCGGAACCCCTATTTGTTTATTTTTCTAAATACATTCAAATATGTATCCGCTCATGAG
ACAATAACCCTGATAAATGCTTCAATAATATTGAAAAAGGAAGAGTATGAGTATTCAACATTTCCGTGTC
GCCCTTATTCCCTTTTTTGCGGCATTTTGCCTTCCTGTTTTTGCTCACCCAGAAACGCTGGTGAAAGTAA
AAGATGCTGAAGATCAGTTGGGTGCACGAGTGGGTTACATCGAACTGGATCTCAACAGCGGTAAGATCCT
TGAGAGTTTTCGCCCCGAAGAACGTTTTCCAATGATGAGCACTTTTAAAGTTCTGCTATGTGGCGCGGTA
TTATCCCGTATTGACGCCGGGCAAGAGCAACTCGGTCGCCGCATACACTATTCTCAGAATGACTTGGTTG
AGTACTCACCAGTCACAGAAAAGCATCTTACGGATGGCATGACAGTAAGAGAATTATGCAGTGCTGCCAT
AACCATGAGTGATAACACTGCGGCCAACTTACTTCTGACAACGATCGGAGGACCGAAGGAGCTAACCGCT
TTTTTGCACAACATGGGGGATCATGTAACTCGCCTTGATCGTTGGGAACCGGAGCTGAATGAAGCCATAC
CAAACGACGAGCGTGACACCACGATGCCTGCAGCAATGGCAACAACGTTGCGCAAACTATTAACTGGCGA
ACTACTTACTCTAGCTTCCCGGCAACAATTAATAGACTGGATGGAGGCGGATAAAGTTGCAGGACCACTT
CTGCGCTCGGCCCTTCCGGCTGGCTGGTTTATTGCTGATAAATCTGGAGCCGGTGAGCGTGGGTCTCGCG
GTATCATTGCAGCACTGGGGCCAGATGGTAAGCCCTCCCGTATCGTAGTTATCTACACGACGGGGAGTCA
GGCAACTATGGATGAACGAAATAGACAGATCGCTGAGATAGGTGCCTCACTGATTAAGCATTGGTAACTG
TCAGACCAAGTTTACTCATATATACTTTAGATTGATTTAAAACTTCATTTTTAATTTAAAAGGATCTAGG
TGAAGATCCTTTTTGATAATCTCATGACCAAAATCCCTTAACGTGAGTTTTCGTTCCACTGAGCGTCAGA
CCCCGTAGAAAAGATCAAAGGATCTTCTTGAGATCCTTTTTTTCTGCGCGTAATCTGCTGCTTGCAAACA
AAAAAACCACCGCTACCAGCGGTGGTTTGTTTGCCGGATCAAGAGCTACCAACTCTTTTTCCGAAGGTAA
CTGGCTTCAGCAGAGCGCAGATACCAAATACTGTCCTTCTAGTGTAGCCGTAGTTAGGCCACCACTTCAA
GAACTCTGTAGCACCGCCTACATACCTCGCTCTGCTAATCCTGTTACCAGTGGCTGCTGCCAGTGGCGAT
AAGTCGTGTCTTACCGGGTTGGACTCAAGACGATAGTTACCGGATAAGGCGCAGCGGTCGGGCTGAACGG
GGGGTTCGTGCACACAGCCCAGCTTGGAGCGAACGACCTACACCGAACTGAGATACCTACAGCGTGAGCT
ATGAGAAAGCGCCACGCTTCCCGAAGGGAGAAAGGCGGACAGGTATCCGGTAAGCGGCAGGGTCGGAACA
GGAGAGCGCACGAGGGAGCTTCCAGGGGGAAACGCCTGGTATCTTTATAGTCCTGTCGGGTTTCGCCACC
TCTGACTTGAGCGTCGATTTTTGTGATGCTCGTCAGGGGGGCGGAGCCTATGGAAAAACGCCAGCAACGC
GGCCTTTTTACGGTTCCTGGCCTTTTGCTGGCCTTTTGCTCACATGTTCTTTCCTGCGTTATCCCCTGAT
TCTGTGGATAACCGTATTACCGCCTTTGAGTGAGCTGATACCGCTCGCCGCAGCCGAACGACCGAGCGCA
GCGAGTCAGTGAGCGAGGAAGCGGAAGAGCGCCTGATGCGGTATTTTCTCCTTACGCATCTGTGCGGTAT
TTCACACCGCAATGGTGCACTCTCAGTACAATCTGCTCTGATGCCGCATAGTTAAGCCAGTATACACTCC
GCTATCGCTACGTGACTGGGTCATGGCTGCGCCCCGACACCCGCCAACACCCGCTGACGCGCCCTGACGG
GCTTGTCTGCTCCCGGCATCCGCTTACAGACAAGCTGTGACCGTCTCCGGGAGCTGCATGTGTCAGAGGT
TTTCACCGTCATCACCGAAACGCGCGAGGCAGCTGCGGTAAAGCTCATCAGCGTGGTCGTGAAGCGATTC
ACAGATGTCTGCCTGTTCATCCGCGTCCAGCTCGTTGAGTTTCTCCAGAAGCGTTAATGTCTGGCTTCTG
ATAAAGCGGGCCATGTTAAGGGCGGTTTTTTCCTGTTTGGTCACTGATGCCTCCGTGTAAGGGGGATTTC
TGTTCATGGGGGTAATGATACCGATGAAACGAGAGAGGATGCTCACGATACGGGTTACTGATGATGAACA
TGCCCGGTTACTGGAACGTTGTGAGGGTAAACAACTGGCGGTATGGATGCGGCGGGACCAGAGAAAAATC
ACTCAGGGTCAATGCCAGCGCTTCGTTAATACAGATGTAGGTGTTCCACAGGGTAGCCAGCAGCATCCTG
CGATGCAGATCCGGAACATAATGGTGCAGGGCGCTGACTTCCGCGTTTCCAGACTTTACGAAACACGGAA
ACCGAAGACCATTCATGTTGTTGCTCAGGTCGCAGACGTTTTGCAGCAGCAGTCGCTTCACGTTCGCTCG
CGTATCGGTGATTCATTCTGCTAACCAGTAAGGCAACCCCGCCAGCCTAGCCGGGTCCTCAACGACAGGA
GCACGATCATGCGCACCCGTGGGGCCGCCATGCCGGCGATAATGGCCTGCTTCTCGCCGAAACGTTTGGT
GGCGGGACCAGTGACGAAGGCTTGAGCGAGGGCGTGCAAGATTCCGAATACCGCAAGCGACAGGCCGATC
ATCGTCGCGCTCCAGCGAAAGCGGTCCTCGCCGAAAATGACCCAGAGCGCTGCCGGCACCTGTCCTACGA
GTTGCATGATAAAGAAGACAGTCATAAGTGCGGCGACGATAGTCATGCCCCGCGCCCACCGGAAGGAGCT
GACTGGGTTGAAGGCTCTCAAGGGCATCGGTCGAGATCCCGGTGCCTAATGAGTGAGCTAACTTACATTA
ATTGCGTTGCGCTCACTGCCCGCTTTCCAGTCGGGAAACCTGTCGTGCCAGCTGCATTAATGAATCGGCC
AACGCGCGGGGAGAGGCGGTTTGCGTATTGGGCGCCAGGGTGGTTTTTCTTTTCACCAGTGAGACGGGCA
ACAGCTGATTGTCCTTCACCGCCTGGCCCTGAGAGAGTTGCAGCAAGCGGTCCACGCTGGTTTGCCCCAG
CAGGCGAAAATCCTGTTTGATGGTGGTTAACGGCGGGATATAACATGAGCTGTCTTCGGTATCGTCGTAT
CCCACTACCGAGATATCCGCACCAACGCGCAGCCCGGACTCGGTAATGGCGCGCATTGCGCCCAGCGCCA
TCTGATCGTTGGCAACCAGCATCGTAGTGGGAACGATGCCCTCATTCAGCATTTGCATGGTTTGTTGAAA
ACCGGACATGGCACTCCAGTCGCCTTCCCGTTCCGCTATCGGCTGAATTTGATTGCGAGTGAGATATTTA
TGCCAGCCAGCCAGACGCAGACGCGCCGAGACAGAACTTAATGGGCCCGCTAACAGCGCGATTTGCTGGT
GACCCAATGCGACCAGATGCTCCACGCCCAGTCGCGTACCGTCTTCATGGGAGAAAATAATACTGTTGAT
GGGTGTCTGGTCAGAGACATCAAGAAATAACGCCGGAACATTAGTGCAGGCAGCTTCCACAGCAATGGCA
TCCTGGTCATCCAGCGGATAGTTAATGATCAGCCCACTGACGCGTTGCGCGAGAAGATTGTGCACCGCCG
CTTTACAGGCTTCGACGCCGCTTCGTTCTACCATCGACACCACCACGCTGGCACCCAGTTGATCGGCGCG
AGATTTAATCGCCGCGACAATTTGCGACGGCGCGTGCAGGGCCAGACTGGAGGTGGCAACGCCAATCAGC
AACGACTGTTTGCCCGCCAGTTGTTGTGCCACGCGGTTGGGAATGTAATTCAGCTCCGCCATCGCCGCTT
CCACTTTTTCCCGCGTTTTCGCAGAAACGTGGCTGGCCTGGTTCACCACGCGGGAAACGGTCTGATAAGA
GACACCGGCATACTCTGCGACATCGTATAACGTTACTGGTTTCACATTCACCACCCTGAATTGACTCTCT
TCCGGGCGCTATCATGCCATACCGCGAAAGGTTTTGCGCCATTCGATGGTGTCCGGGATCTCGACGCTCT
CCCTTATGCGACTCCTGCATTAGGAAGCAGCCCAGTAGTAGGTTGAGGCCGTTGAGCACCGCCGCCGCAA
GGAATGGTGCATGCAAGGAGATGGCGCCCAACAGTCCCCCGGCCACGGGGCCTGCCACCATACCCACGCC
GAAACAAGCGCTCATGAGCCCGAAGTGGCGAGCCCGATCTTCCCCATCGGTGATGTCGGCGATATAGGCG
CCAGCAACCGCACCTGTGGCGCCGGTGATGCCGGCCACGATGCGTCCGGCGTAGAGGATCGAGATCTCGA
TCCCGCGAAAT
