>Addgene plasmid #206332 | pET15-VraS | depositor partial sequence | sequence record 402729 | insert
GTGACCCCCCCCCCCAAGGATGGGCAGCAAGGAAAGGCGCCCACAGTCCCCGGCCNCGGGGCTTCCCACA
TACCCCGCCGAACAAGGTTCAGAGCCGAAGTGCGAGCCGATNTTCCCATTCNGTGANTCGCGATNTAGGN
CCAGCACCCCCACCTGTGGCNCCGTGATGCCGGCCACGATGCGTCCGGCGTAGAGGATCGAGATCTCGAT
CCCGCGAAATTAATACGACTCACTATAGGGGAATGTGAGCGGATAACAATTCCCCTTCTAGAAATATTTT
GTTTAACTTTAAGAAGGAGATATACCATGGGCGAGCTCAGCAGCCATCATCATCATCATCACAGCAGCGG
CCATATGGAGGATCTGTACTTTCAGAGCTGCATGGAGGGTGAAACCGTGGGCATCAACGACCAGAACATC
GAGATTTACAGCGAAACCCTGGATCTGTATCACACCCTGGTTCCGCTGAACCAGGAGCTGCACAAGCTGC
GTCTGAAAACCCAAAACCTGACCAACGAAAACTACAACATCAACGACGTGAAGGTTAAGAAAATCATTGA
GGATGAACGTCAACGTCTGGCGCGTGAGCTGCACGACAGCGTGAGCCAGCAACTGTTCGCGGCGAGCATG
ATGCTGAGCGCGATTAAGGAGACCAAACTGGAACCGCCGCTGGACCAGCAAATCCCGATTCTGGAGAAAA
TGGTTCAGGATAGCCAACTGGAAATGCGTGCGCTGCTGCTGCACCTGCGTCCGCTGGGTCTGAAGGATAA
AAGCCTGGGCGAGGGCATCAAGGACCTGGTGATTGATCTGCAGAAGAAAGTTCCGATGAAAGTGGTTCAC
GAAATCCAAGACTTCAAGGTGCCGAAAGGCATTGAGGATCACCTGTTTCGTATCACCCAGGAAGCGATTA
GCAACACCCTGCGTCACAGCAACGGTACCAAGGTGACCGTTGAACTGTTCAACAAAGACGATTACCTGCT
GCTGCGTATCCAGGACAACGGCAAGGGCTTTAACGTTGATGAGAAACTGGAACAAAGCTATGGTCTGAAG
AACATGCGTGAGCGTGCGCTGGAAATCGGCGCGACCTTTCACATTGTGAGCCTGCCGGACAGCGGTACCC
GTATTGAGGTTAAGGCGCCGCTGAACAAAGAAGATAGCTATGACGATTAACCCGGGTCGACTCGAGGATC
CCGGCTGCTAACAAAGCCCGAAAGAAGCNGGTTT
